>Addgene plasmid #54799 | mCardinal-C1 | addgene full sequence | sequence record 323618 | Addgene NGS Result
ATATATGGAGTTCCGCGTTACATAACTTACGGTAAATGGCCCGCCTGGCTGACCGCCCAACGACCCCCGC
CCATTGACGTCAATAATGACGTATGTTCCCATAGTAACGCCAATAGGGACTTTCCATTGACGTCAATGGG
TGGAGTATTTACGGTAAACTGCCCACTTGGCAGTACATCAAGTGTATCATATGCCAAGTACGCCCCCTAT
TGACGTCAATGACGGTAAATGGCCCGCCTGGCATTATGCCCAGTACATGACCTTATGGGACTTTCCTACT
TGGCAGTACATCTACGTATTAGTCATCGCTATTACCATGGTGATGCGGTTTTGGCAGTACATCAATGGGC
GTGGATAGCGGTTTGACTCACGGGGATTTCCAAGTCTCCACCCCATTGACGTCAATGGGAGTTTGTTTTG
GCACCAAAATCAACGGGACTTTCCAAAATGTCGTAACAACTCCGCCCCATTGACGCAAATGGGCGGTAGG
CGTGTACGGTGGGAGGTCTATATAAGCAGAGCTGGTTTAGTGAACCGTCAGATCCGCTAGCGCTACCGGT
CGCCACCATGGTGAGCAAGGGCGAGGAGCTGATCAAGGAGAACATGCACATGAAGCTGTACATGGAAGGC
ACCGTGAACAACCACCACTTCAAGTGCACCACCGAAGGGGAGGGCAAGCCCTACGAGGGCACCCAGACCC
AGAGGATTAAGGTGGTGGAGGGAGGCCCCCTGCCGTTCGCATTCGACATCCTGGCCACCTGCTTTATGTA
CGGGAGCAAGACCTTCATCAACCACACCCAGGGCATCCCCGATTTCTTTAAGCAGTCCTTCCCTGAGGGC
TTCACATGGGAGAGAGTCACCACATACGAAGACGGGGGCGTGCTTACCGTTACCCAGGACACCAGCCTCC
AGGACGGCTGCTTGATCTACAACGTCAAGCTCAGAGGGGTGAACTTCCCATCCAACGGCCCTGTGATGCA
GAAGAAAACACTCGGCTGGGAGGCCACCACCGAGACCCTGTACCCCGCTGACGGCGGCCTGGAAGGCAGA
TGCGACATGGCCCTGAAGCTCGTGGGCGGGGGCCACCTGCACTGCAACCTGAAGACCACATACAGATCCA
AGAAACCCGCTAAGAACCTCAAGATGCCCGGCGTCTACTTTGTGGACCGCAGACTGGAAAGAATCAAGGA
GGCCGACAATGAGACCTACGTCGAGCAGCACGAGGTGGCTGTGGCCAGATACTGCGACCTCCCTAGCAAA
CTGGGGCACAAACTTAATGGCATGGACGAGCTGTACAAGTCCGGACTCAGATCTCGAGCTCAAGCTTCGA
ATTCTGCAGTCGACGGTACCGCGGGCCCGGGATCCACCGGATCTAGATAACTGATCATAATCAGCCATAC
CACATTTGTAGAGGTTTTACTTGCTTTAAAAAACCTCCCACACCTCCCCCTGAACCTGAAACATAAAATG
AATGCAATTGTTGTTGTTAACTTGTTTATTGCAGCTTATAATGGTTACAAATAAAGCAATAGCATCACAA
ATTTCACAAATAAAGCATTTTTTTCACTGCATTCTAGTTGTGGTTTGTCCAAACTCATCAATGTATCTTA
ACGCGTAAATTGTAAGCGTTAATATTTTGTTAAAATTCGCGTTAAATTTTTGTTAAATCAGCTCATTTTT
TAACCAATAGGCCGAAATCGGCAAAATCCCTTATAAATCAAAAGAATAGACCGAGATAGGGT
[37 nt withheld, positions 1743-1779]
AAAGAACGTGGACTCCAACGTCAAAGG
[49 nt withheld, positions 1807-1855]
T
[91 nt withheld, positions 1857-1947]
G
[124 nt withheld, positions 1949-2072]
CAGGTGGCACTTTTCGGGGAAATGTGCGCGGAACCCCTATTTGTTTATTTTTCTAAATACATTCAAATAT
GTATCCGCTCATGAGACAATAACCCTGATAAATGCTTCAATAATATTGAAAAAGGAAGAGTCCTGAGGCG
GAAAGAACCAGCTGTGGAATGTGTGTCAGTTAGGGTGTGGAAAGTCCCCAGGCTCCCCAGCAGGCAGAAG
TATGCAAAGCATGCATCTCAATTAGTCAGCAACCAGGTGTGGAAAGTCCCCAGGCTCCCCAGCAGGCAGA
AGTATGCAAAGCATGCATCTCAATTAGTCAGCAACCATAGTCCCGCCCCTAACTCCGCCCATCCCGCCCC
TAACTCCGCCCAGTTCCGCCCATTCTCCGCCCCATGGCTGACTAATTTTTTTTATTTATGCAGAGGCCGA
GGCCGCCTCGGCCTCTGAGCTATTCCAGAAGTAGTGAGGAGGCTTTTTTGGAGGCCTAGGCTTTTGCAAA
GATCGATCAAGAGACAGGATGAGGATCGTTTCGCATGATTGAACAAGATGGATTGCACGCAGGTTCTCCG
GCCGCTTGGGTGGAGAGGCTATTCGGCTATGACTGGGCACAACAGACAATCGGCTGCTCTGATGCCGCCG
TGTTCCGGCTGTCAGCGCAGGGGCGCCCGGTTCTTTTTGTCAAGACCGACCTGTCCGGTGCCCTGAATGA
ACTGCAAGACGAGGCAGCGCGGCTATCGTGGCTGGCCACGACGGGCGTTCCTTGCGCAGCTGTGCTCGAC
GTTGTCACTGAAGCGGGAAGGGACTGGCTGCTATTGGGCGAAGTGCCGGGGCAGGATCTCCTGTCATCTC
ACCTTGCTCCTGCCGAGAAAGTATCCATCATGGCTGATGCAATGCGGCGGCTGCATACGCTTGATCCGGC
TACCTGCCCATTCGACCACCAAGCGAAACATCGCATCGAGCGAGCACGTACTCGGATGGAAGCCGGTCTT
GTCGATCAGGATGATCTGGACGAAGAGCATCAGGGGCTCGCGCCAGCCGAACTGTTCGCCAGGCTCAAGG
CGAGCATGCCCGACGGCGAGGATCTCGTCGTGACCCATGGCGATGCCTGCTTGCCGAATATCATGGTGGA
AAATGGCCGCTTTTCTGGATTCATCGACTGTGGCCGGCTGGGTGTGGCGGACCGCTATCAGGACATAGCG
TTGGCTACCCGTGATATTGCTGAAGAGCTTGGCGGCGAATGGGCTGACCGCTTCCTCGTGCTTTACGGTA
TCGCCGCTCCCGATTCGCAGCGCATCGCCTTCTATCGCCTTCTTGACGAGTTCTTCTGAGCGGGACTCTG
GGGTTCGAAATGACCGACCAAGCGACGCCCAACCTGCCATCACGAGATTTCGATTCCACCGCCGCCTTCT
ATGAAAGGTTGGGCTTCGGAATCGTTTTCCGGGACGCCGGCTGGATGATCCTCCAGCGCGGGGATCTCAT
GCTGGAGTTCTTCGCCCACCCTAGGGGGAGGCTAACTGAAACACGGAAGGAGACAATACCGGAAGGAACC
CGCGCTATGACGGCAATAAAAAGACAGAATAAAACGCACGGTGTTGGGTCGTTTGTTCATAAACGCGGGG
TTCGGTCCCAGGGCTGGCACTCTGTCGATACCCCACCGAGACCCCATTGGGGCCAATACGCCCGCGTTTC
TTCCTTTTCCCCACCCCACCCCCCAAGTTCGGGTGAAGGCCCAGGGCTCGCAGCCAACGTCGGGGCGGCA
GGCCCTGCCATAGCCTCAGGTTACTCATATATACTTTAGATTGATTTAAAACTTCATTTTTAATTTAAAA
GGATCTAGGTGAAGATCCTTTTTGATAATCTCATGACCAAAATCCCTTAACGTGAGTTTTCGTTCCACTG
AGCGTCAGACCCCGTAGAAAAGATCAAAGGATCTTCTTGAGATCCTTTTTTTCTGCGCGTAATCTGCTGC
TTGCAAACAAAAAAACCACCGCTACCAGCGGTGGTTTGTTTGCCGGATCAAGAGCTACCAACTCTTTTTC
CGAAGGTAACTGGCTTCAGCAGAGCGCAGATACCAAATACTGTTCTTCTAGTGTAGCCGTAGTTAGGCCA
CCACTTCAAGAACTCTGTAGCACCGCCTACATACCTCGCTCTGCTAATCCTGTTACCAGTGGCTGCTGCC
AGTGGCGATAAGTCGTGTCTTACCGGGTTGGACTCAAGACGATAGTTACCGGATAAGGCGCAGCGGTCGG
GCTGAACGGGGGGTTCGTGCACACAGCCCAGCTTGGAGCGAACGACCTACACCGAACTGAGATACCTACA
GCGTGAGCTATGAGAAAGCGCCACGCTTCCCGAAGGGAGAAAGGCGGACAGGTATCCGGTAAGCGGCAGG
GTCGGAACAGGAGAGCGCACGAGGGAGCTTCCAGGGGGAAACGCCTGGTATCTTTATAGTCCTGTCGGGT
TTCGCCACCTCTGACTTGAGCGTCGATTTTTGTGATGCTCGTCAGGGGGGCGGAGCCTATGGAAAAACGC
CAGCAACGCGGCCTTTTTACGGTTCCTGGCCTTTTGCTGGCCTTTTGCTCACATGTTCTTTCCTGCGTTA
TCCCCTGATTCTGTGGATAACCGTATTACCGCCATGCATTAGTTATTAATAGTAATCAATTACGGGGTCA
TTAGTTCATAGCCC
Features (pLannotate 1.2.2; 15 found; start..end, strand, type, name):
     16..319     +  enhancer       CMV enhancer: human cytomegalovirus immediate early enhancer
    320..523     +  promoter       CMV promoter: human cytomegalovirus (CMV) immediate early promoter
    568..1299    +  CDS            mCardinal: mCardinal is a basic (constitutively fluorescent) far red fluorescent protein published in 2014, derived from Entacmaea quadricolor. It is reported to be a rapidly-maturing monomer with moderate acid sensitivity.
   1300..1365    +  misc_feature   MCS: multiple cloning site
   1382..1466    +  CDS            large T antigen (fragment): large T antigen from SV40 (simian virus 40)
   1489..1610    +  polyA_signal   SV40 poly(A) signal: SV40 polyadenylation signal
   1644..2072    -  rep_origin     f1 ori (sequence partly withheld): f1 bacteriophage origin of replication; arrow indicates direction of (+) strand synthesis
   2099..2203    +  promoter       AmpR promoter: bla
   2205..2562    +  promoter       SV40 promoter: SV40 enhancer and early promoter
   2597..3391    +  CDS            NeoR/KanR: aminoglycoside phosphotransferase from Tn5; aph(3')-II (or nptII); confers resistance to neomycin, kanamycin, and G418 (Geneticin®)
   3412..3564    +  CDS            ble (fragment): BLE_KLEPN - Experimental evidence at protein level: Swiss-Prot protein existence level 1. Binding protein with a strong affinity to the bleomycin family of antibiotics. Binds to CL990; an antimitotic-antibiotic compound. From Klebsiella pneumoniae.
   3623..3670    +  polyA_signal   HSV TK poly(A) signal: herpes simplex virus thymidine kinase polyadenylation signal (Cole and Stacy, 1985)
   3761..3777    -  polyA_signal   bGH poly(A) signal (fragment): bovine growth hormone polyadenylation signal
   3999..4587    +  rep_origin     ori: high-copy-number ColE1/pMB1/pBR322/pUC origin of replication
   4702..4746    +  enhancer       CMV enhancer (fragment): human cytomegalovirus immediate early enhancer
