[The description below was written by a language model from this plasmid's Addgene catalogue record and pLannotate feature annotations shown in this document.]
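Description:
mCardinal-C1 is an empty mammalian expression backbone of about 4.75 kb, built in the familiar "C1" cloning-vector layout, for making fusions to the far-red fluorescent protein mCardinal. The human cytomegalovirus immediate early enhancer and promoter drive the mCardinal coding sequence, which is followed directly by a multiple cloning site and then an SV40 polyadenylation signal. Because the cloning site lies downstream of the fluorescent protein, a gene of interest inserted in frame is expressed with mCardinal at its N terminus. No insert is present in the deposited plasmid, so on its own it should express mCardinal followed by the short stretch encoded by the cloning site. mCardinal is a monomeric, rapidly maturing, constitutively fluorescent protein derived from Entacmaea quadricolor, with recorded excitation and emission maxima of 604 and 659 nm. The depositor notes that it was previously called mNeptune3.

The plasmid is maintained in E. coli at high copy through a ColE1/pUC-type origin, and an f1 origin is also present, which permits single-stranded DNA production. A single NeoR/KanR gene (aminoglycoside phosphotransferase from Tn5) serves both hosts. A bacterial bla-type promoter upstream gives kanamycin resistance in bacteria, while the adjacent SV40 enhancer/early promoter, together with an HSV TK polyadenylation signal, gives G418 selection for stable mammalian lines. The short large T antigen, ble and bGH poly(A) hits in the annotation are fragments, most likely backbone remnants or partial matches rather than functional elements. Typical uses are protein localization studies and imaging with red excitation light, in line with the associated work on intravital imaging.
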