Addgene plasmid #54799: mCardinal-C1
Purpose: (Empty Backbone) Localization: C1 Cloning Vector, Excitation: 604, Emission: 659
Depositing lab: Michael Davidson. Depositing organization: Florida State University, Tallahassee. Publication: Non-invasive intravital imaging of cellular differentiation with a bright red-excitable fluorescent protein. Chu J, Haynes RD, Corbel SY, Li P, Gonzalez-Gonzalez E, Burg JS, Ataie NJ, Lam AJ, Cranfill PJ, Baird MA, Davidson MW, Ng HL, Garcia KC, Contag CH, Shen K, Blau HM, Lin MZ. Nat Methods. 2014 Mar 16. doi: 10.1038/nmeth.2888. PubMed 24633408.
Backbone
  Vector backbone: mCardinal-C1
  Backbone size (bp): 4750
  Vector type: Mammalian Expression
  Selectable markers: Neomycin (select with G418)
  Tag / fusion protein: mCardinal (N terminal on backbone)
Growth in bacteria
  Bacterial resistance: Kanamycin, 50 μg/mL
  Growth temperature: 37°C
  Growth strain: DH5alpha
  Copy number: High Copy
Gene/Insert
  Gene/Insert name: None
  Tag / fusion protein: mCardinal (N terminal on backbone)
Terms and licenses: Academic/Nonprofit Terms; Industry Terms
Depositor comments: mNeptune3 renamed mCardinal . Excitation = 604; Emission = 659
How to cite: mCardinal-C1 was a gift from Michael Davidson (Addgene plasmid # 54799 ; http://n2t.net/addgene:54799 ; RRID:Addgene_54799)
