>Addgene plasmid #54799 | mCardinal-C1 | addgene partial sequence | sequence record 162757 | CMV-F 5'-CGCAAATGGGCGGTAGGCGTG-3'
GTGAACCGTCAGATCCGCTAGCGCTACCGGTCGCCACCATGGTGAGCAAGGGCGAGGAGCTGATCAAGGA
GAACATGCACATGAAGCTGTACATGGAAGGCACCGTGAACAACCACCACTTCAAGTGCACCACCGAAGGG
GAGGGCAAGCCCTACGAGGGCACCCAGACCCAGAGGATTAAGGTGGTGGAGGGAGGCCCCCTGCCGTTCG
CATTCGACATCCTGGCCACCTGCTTTATGTACGGGAGCAAGACCTTCATCAACCACACCCAGGGCATCCC
CGATTTCTTTAAGCAGTCCTTCCCTGAGGGCTTCACATGGGAGAGAGTCACCACATACGAAGACGGGGGC
GTGCTTACCGTTACCCAGGACACCAGCCTCCAGGACGGCTGCTTGATCTACAACGTCAAGCTCAGAGGGG
TGAACTTCCCATCCAACGGCCCTGTGATGCAGAAGAAAACACTCGGCTGGGAGGCCACCACCGAGACCCT
GTACCCCGCTGACGGCGGCCTGGAAGGCAGATGCGACATGGCCCTGAAGCTCGTGGGCGGGGGCCACCTG
CACTGCAACCTGAAGACCACATACAGATCCAAGAAACCCGCTAAGAACCTCAAGATGCCCGGCGTCTACT
TTGTGGACCGCAGACTGGAAAGAATCAAGGAGGCCGACAATGAGACCTACGTCGAGCAGCACGAGGTGGC
TGTGGCCAGATACTGCGACCTCCCTAGCAAACTGGGGCACAAACTTAATGGCATGGACGAGCTGTACAAG
TCCGGACTCAGATCTCGAGCTCAAGCTTCGAA
